>Addgene plasmid #248929 | pMSP1E3D1_mCherry | addgene full sequence | sequence record 494405 | Addgene NGS Result
TGGCGAATGGG
[124 nt withheld, positions 12-135]
C
[91 nt withheld, positions 137-227]
A
[49 nt withheld, positions 229-277]
CCTTTGACGTTGGAGTCCACGTTCTTT
[37 nt withheld, positions 305-341]
ACCCTATCTCGGTCTATTCTTTTGATTTATAAGGGATTTTGCCGATTTCGGCCTATTGGTTAAAAAATGA
GCTGATTTAACAAAAATTTAACGCGAATTTTAACAAAATATTAACGTTTACAATTTCAGGTGGCACTTTT
CGGGGAAATGTGCGCGGAACCCCTATTTGTTTATTTTTCTAAATACATTCAAATATGTATCCGCTCATGA
ATTAATTCTTAGAAAAACTCATCGAGCATCAAATGAAACTGCAATTTATTCATATCAGGATTATCAATAC
CATATTTTTGAAAAAGCCGTTTCTGTAATGAAGGAGAAAACTCACCGAGGCAGTTCCATAGGATGGCAAG
ATCCTGGTATCGGTCTGCGATTCCGACTCGTCCAACATCAATACAACCTATTAATTTCCCCTCGTCAAAA
ATAAGGTTATCAAGTGAGAAATCACCATGAGTGACGACTGAATCCGGTGAGAATGGCAAAAGTTTATGCA
TTTCTTTCCAGACTTGTTCAACAGGCCAGCCATTACGCTCGTCATCAAAATCACTCGCATCAACCAAACC
GTTATTCATTCGTGATTGCGCCTGAGCGAGACGAAATACGCGATCGCTGTTAAAAGGACAATTACAAACA
GGAATCGAATGCAACCGGCGCAGGAACACTGCCAGCGCATCAACAATATTTTCACCTGAATCAGGATATT
CTTCTAATACCTGGAATGCTGTTTTCCCGGGGATCGCAGTGGTGAGTAACCATGCATCATCAGGAGTACG
GATAAAATGCTTGATGGTCGGAAGAGGCATAAATTCCGTCAGCCAGTTTAGTCTGACCATCTCATCTGTA
ACATCATTGGCAACGCTACCTTTGCCATGTTTCAGAAACAACTCTGGCGCATCGGGCTTCCCATACAATC
GATAGATTGTCGCACCTGATTGCCCGACATTATCGCGAGCCCATTTATACCCATATAAATCAGCATCCAT
GTTGGAATTTAATCGCGGCCTAGAGCAAGACGTTTCCCGTTGAATATGGCTCATAACACCCCTTGTATTA
CTGTTTATGTAAGCAGACAGTTTTATTGTTCATGACCAAAATCCCTTAACGTGAGTTTTCGTTCCACTGA
GCGTCAGACCCCGTAGAAAAGATCAAAGGATCTTCTTGAGATCCTTTTTTTCTGCGCGTAATCTGCTGCT
TGCAAACAAAAAAACCACCGCTACCAGCGGTGGTTTGTTTGCCGGATCAAGAGCTACCAACTCTTTTTCC
GAAGGTAACTGGCTTCAGCAGAGCGCAGATACCAAATACTGTCCTTCTAGTGTAGCCGTAGTTAGGCCAC
CACTTCAAGAACTCTGTAGCACCGCCTACATACCTCGCTCTGCTAATCCTGTTACCAGTGGCTGCTGCCA
GTGGCGATAAGTCGTGTCTTACCGGGTTGGACTCAAGACGATAGTTACCGGATAAGGCGCAGCGGTCGGG
CTGAACGGGGGGTTCGTGCACACAGCCCAGCTTGGAGCGAACGACCTACACCGAACTGAGATACCTACAG
CGTGAGCTATGAGAAAGCGCCACGCTTCCCGAAGGGAGAAAGGCGGACAGGTATCCGGTAAGCGGCAGGG
TCGGAACAGGAGAGCGCACGAGGGAGCTTCCAGGGGGAAACGCCTGGTATCTTTATAGTCCTGTCGGGTT
TCGCCACCTCTGACTTGAGCGTCGATTTTTGTGATGCTCGTCAGGGGGGCGGAGCCTATGGAAAAACGCC
AGCAACGCGGCCTTTTTACGGTTCCTGGCCTTTTGCTGGCCTTTTGCTCACATGTTCTTTCCTGCGTTAT
CCCCTGATTCTGTGGATAACCGTATTACCGCCTTTGAGTGAGCTGATACCGCTCGCCGCAGCCGAACGAC
CGAGCGCAGCGAGTCAGTGAGCGAGGAAGCGGAAGAGCGCCTGATGCGGTATTTTCTCCTTACGCATCTG
TGCGGTATTTCACACCGCATATATGGTGCACTCTCAGTACAATCTGCTCTGATGCCGCATAGTTAAGCCA
GTATACACTCCGCTATCGCTACGTGACTGGGTCATGGCTGCGCCCCGACACCCGCCAACACCCGCTGACG
CGCCCTGACGGGCTTGTCTGCTCCCGGCATCCGCTTACAGACAAGCTGTGACCGTCTCCGGGAGCTGCAT
GTGTCAGAGGTTTTCACCGTCATCACCGAAACGCGCGAGGCAGCTGCGGTAAAGCTCATCAGCGTGGTCG
TGAAGCGATTCACAGATGTCTGCCTGTTCATCCGCGTCCAGCTCGTTGAGTTTCTCCAGAAGCGTTAATG
TCTGGCTTCTGATAAAGCGGGCCATGTTAAGGGCGGTTTTTTCCTGTTTGGTCACTGATGCCTCCGTGTA
AGGGGGATTTCTGTTCATGGGGGTAATGATACCGATGAAACGAGAGAGGATGCTCACGATACGGGTTACT
GATGATGAACATGCCCGGTTACTGGAACGTTGTGAGGGTAAACAACTGGCGGTATGGATGCGGCGGGACC
AGAGAAAAATCACTCAGGGTCAATGCCAGCGCTTCGTTAATACAGATGTAGGTGTTCCACAGGGTAGCCA
GCAGCATCCTGCGATGCAGATCCGGAACATAATGGTGCAGGGCGCTGACTTCCGCGTTTCCAGACTTTAC
GAAACACGGAAACCGAAGACCATTCATGTTGTTGCTCAGGTCGCAGACGTTTTGCAGCAGCAGTCGCTTC
ACGTTCGCTCGCGTATCGGTGATTCATTCTGCTAACCAGTAAGGCAACCCCGCCAGCCTAGCCGGGTCCT
CAACGACAGGAGCACGATCATGCGCACCCGTGGGGCCGCCATGCCGGCGATAATGGCCTGCTTCTCGCCG
AAACGTTTGGTGGCGGGACCAGTGACGAAGGCTTGAGCGAGGGCGTGCAAGATTCCGAATACCGCAAGCG
ACAGGCCGATCATCGTCGCGCTCCAGCGAAAGCGGTCCTCGCCGAAAATGACCCAGAGCGCTGCCGGCAC
CTGTCCTACGAGTTGCATGATAAAGAAGACAGTCATAAGTGCGGCGACGATAGTCATGCCCCGCGCCCAC
CGGAAGGAGCTGACTGGGTTGAAGGCTCTCAAGGGCATCGGTCGAGATCCCGGTGCCTAATGAGTGAGCT
AACTTACATTAATTGCGTTGCGCTCACTGCCCGCTTTCCAGTCGGGAAACCTGTCGTGCCAGCTGCATTA
ATGAATCGGCCAACGCGCGGGGAGAGGCGGTTTGCGTATTGGGCGCCAGGGTGGTTTTTCTTTTCACCAG
TGAGACGGGCAACAGCTGATTGCCCTTCACCGCCTGGCCCTGAGAGAGTTGCAGCAAGCGGTCCACGCTG
GTTTGCCCCAGCAGGCGAAAATCCTGTTTGATGGTGGTTAACGGCGGGATATAACATGAGCTGTCTTCGG
TATCGTCGTATCCCACTACCGAGATATCCGCACCAACGCGCAGCCCGGACTCGGTAATGGCGCGCATTGC
GCCCAGCGCCATCTGATCGTTGGCAACCAGCATCGCAGTGGGAACGATGCCCTCATTCAGCATTTGCATG
GTTTGTTGAAAACCGGACATGGCACTCCAGTCGCCTTCCCGTTCCGCTATCGGCTGAATTTGATTGCGAG
TGAGATATTTATGCCAGCCAGCCAGACGCAGACGCGCCGAGACAGAACTTAATGGGCCCGCTAACAGCGC
GATTTGCTGGTGACCCAATGCGACCAGATGCTCCACGCCCAGTCGCGTACCGTCTTCATGGGAGAAAATA
ATACTGTTGATGGGTGTCTGGTCAGAGACATCAAGAAATAACGCCGGAACATTAGTGCAGGCAGCTTCCA
CAGCAATGGCATCCTGGTCATCCAGCGGATAGTTAATGATCAGCCCACTGACGCGTTGCGCGAGAAGATT
GTGCACCGCCGCTTTACAGGCTTCGACGCCGCTTCGTTCTACCATCGACACCACCACGCTGGCACCCAGT
TGATCGGCGCGAGATTTAATCGCCGCGACAATTTGCGACGGCGCGTGCAGGGCCAGACTGGAGGTGGCAA
CGCCAATCAGCAACGACTGTTTGCCCGCCAGTTGTTGTGCCACGCGGTTGGGAATGTAATTCAGCTCCGC
CATCGCCGCTTCCACTTTTTCCCGCGTTTTCGCAGAAACGTGGCTGGCCTGGTTCACCACGCGGGAAACG
GTCTGATAAGAGACACCGGCATACTCTGCGACATCGTATAACGTTACTGGTTTCACATTCACCACCCTGA
ATTGACTCTCTTCCGGGCGCTATCATGCCATACCGCGAAAGGTTTTGCGCCATTCGATGGTGTCCGGGAT
CTCGACGCTCTCCCTTATGCGACTCCTGCATTAGGAAGCAGCCCAGTAGTAGGTTGAGGCCGTTGAGCAC
CGCCGCCGCAAGGAATGGTGCATGCAAGGAGATGGCGCCCAACAGTCCCCCGGCCACGGGGCCTGCCACC
ATACCCACGCCGAAACAAGCGCTCATGAGCCCGAAGTGGCGAGCCCGATCTTCCCCATCGGTGATGTCGG
CGATATAGGCGCCAGCAACCGCACCTGTGGCGCCGGTGATGCCGGCCACGATGCGTCCGGCGTAGAGGAT
CGAGATCTCGATCCCGCGAAATTAATACGACTCACTATAGGGGAATTGTGAGCGGATAACAATTCCCCTC
TAGAAATAATTTTGTTTAACTTTAAGAAGGAGATATACCATGGGACATCACCACCACCACCACCATGATT
ACGACATCCCGACAACCGAGAACCTGTACTTCCAGGGCAGCACCTTCAGCAAACTGCGCGAGCAGTTGGG
CCCAGTTACTCAGGAGTTCTGGGACAACCTGGAAAAGGAAACCGAGGGCCTCCGTCAAGAAATGAGCAAA
GATTTGGAGGAGGTCAAGGCAAAGGTGCAGCCGTATCTGGATGACTTTCAGAAGAAATGGCAGGAGGAGA
TGGAACTGTATCGTCAAAAAGTCGAGCCGCTGCGTGCGGAATTACAAGAAGGCGCTCGTCAAAAGTTGCA
CGAGCTCCAAGAGAAGCTGTCCCCGTTGGGGGAGGAGATGCGCGACCGTGCGAGAGCGCACGTTGACGCG
CTGCGTACCCACCTGGCGCCTTACCTGGACGACTTCCAAAAGAAGTGGCAGGAGGAGATGGAACTGTACC
GCCAAAAGGTGGAACCGTTGCGTGCTGAACTTCAGGAGGGCGCGCGCCAAAAGCTGCACGAACTGCAGGA
GAAGTTGTCCCCGCTGGGCGAAGAGATGCGTGATAGAGCTCGTGCGCACGTGGATGCGCTGAGAACGCAC
CTGGCTCCGTACAGCGACGAATTGAGACAACGTCTGGCGGCACGCCTGGAGGCACTGAAAGAAAATGGCG
GTGCGCGTCTTGCGGAATATCATGCTAAGGCCACCGAGCATTTGTCGACCCTGAGCGAAAAAGCGAAGCC
GGCACTTGAAGATCTGCGCCAAGGTCTGCTGCCGGTGCTGGAAAGTTTCAAAGTGAGCTTTCTGAGTGCG
TTGGAGGAGTACACTAAAAAACTGAACACCCAGCAGGGTTCTAAAGGTGAGGAAGACAACATGGCGATTA
TTAAAGAGTTCATGCGTTTTAAGGTTCACATGGAAGGTTCCGTGAACGGCCACGAGTTTGAAATCGAAGG
CGAGGGCGAGGGTCGCCCTTACGAGGGAACCCAAACTGCCAAATTGAAGGTGACCAAGGGTGGTCCGCTG
CCGTTTGCCTGGGATATCCTGTCCCCGCAGTTCATGTATGGTAGCAAAGCGTATGTTAAACACCCGGCAG
ATATCCCGGATTACCTGAAGCTCTCTTTTCCGGAGGGCTTTAAGTGGGAGCGTGTTATGAACTTCGAGGA
TGGTGGGGTGGTCACGGTTACGCAAGACAGCTCTCTGCAGGACGGCGAGTTCATCTATAAAGTGAAGCTG
CGTGGTACAAATTTCCCGTCCGACGGCCCAGTTATGCAGAAAAAAACGATGGGTTGGGAAGCGAGCAGCG
AAAGAATGTACCCGGAGGACGGTGCTCTGAAGGGCGAGATCAAGCAACGTCTGAAATTGAAAGATGGCGG
TCATTATGATGCGGAAGTTAAAACCACCTACAAAGCGAAGAAGCCGGTCCAGTTACCGGGTGCATATAAC
GTCAATATTAAGTTGGACATCACCAGCCATAATGAAGACTACACCATTGTGGAACAGTACGAGCGCGCGG
AAGGCCGTCATAGCACCGGTGGCATGGATGAACTGTACAAGTAAGCGGCCGCACTCGAGCACCACCACCA
CCACCACTGAGATCCGGCTGCTAACAAAGCCCGAAAGGAAGCTGAGTTGGCTGCTGCCACCGCTGAGCAA
TAACTAGCATAACCCCTTGGGGCCTCTAAACGGGTCTTGAGGGGTTTTTTGCTGAAAGGAGGAACTATAT
CCGGAT
Features (pLannotate 1.2.2; 21 found; start..end, strand, type, name):
     12..467     +  rep_origin     f1 ori (sequence partly withheld): f1 bacteriophage origin of replication; arrow indicates direction of (+) strand synthesis
    494..551     +  promoter       AmpR promoter (fragment): bla
    560..1375    -  CDS            KanR: aminoglycoside phosphotransferase; aph(3')-Ia; confers resistance to kanamycin in bacteria or G418 (Geneticin®) in eukaryotes
   1497..2085    +  rep_origin     ori: high-copy-number ColE1/pMB1/pBR322/pUC origin of replication
   2271..2413    -  misc_feature   bom: basis of mobility region from pBR322
   2515..2706    -  CDS            rop: Rop protein, which maintains plasmids at low copy number; rop
   2723..3103    +  CDS            YPB1_ECOLX: Protein predicted: Swiss-Prot protein existence level 4. From Escherichia coli.
   3175..3466    -  CDS            TcR (fragment): tetracycline efflux protein; tet; confers resistance to tetracycline
   3481..3502    -  protein_bind   CAP binding site: CAP binding activates transcription in the presence of cAMP. E. coli catabolite activator protein
   3515..4597    -  CDS            lacI: lac repressor; lacI; The lac repressor binds to the lac operator to inhibit transcription in E. coli. This inhibition can be relieved by adding lactose or isopropyl-β-D-thiogalactopyranoside (IPTG).
   4598..4675    -  promoter       lacI promoter: lacI
   4683..4962    -  CDS            TcR (fragment): tetracycline efflux protein; tet; confers resistance to tetracycline
   4984..5002    +  promoter       T7 promoter: promoter for bacteriophage T7 RNA polymerase
   5003..5027    +  protein_bind   lac operator: The lac repressor binds to the lac operator to inhibit transcription in E. coli. This inhibition can be relieved by adding lactose or isopropyl-β-D-thiogalactopyranoside (IPTG). lac repressor encoded by lacI
   5042..5064    +  RBS            RBS: efficient ribosome binding site from bacteriophage T7 gene 10 (Olins and Rangwala, 1989)
   5080..5096    +  CDS            9xHis (fragment): 9xHis affinity tag
   5140..5904    +  CDS            APOA1: APOA1_GORGO - Experimental evidence at protein level: Swiss-Prot protein existence level 1. Participates in the reverse transport of cholesterol from tissues to the liver for excretion by promoting cholesterol efflux from tissues and by acting as a cofactor for the lecithin cholesterol acyltransferase (LCAT). As part of the SPAP complex, activates spermatozoa motility (By similarity). From Gorilla gorilla gorilla (Western lowland gorilla).
   5911..6612    +  CDS            mCherry: mCherry is a basic (constitutively fluorescent) red fluorescent protein published in 2004, derived from Discosoma sp.. It is reported to be a very rapidly-maturing monomer with low acid sensitivity.
   6631..6648    +  CDS            9xHis (fragment): 9xHis affinity tag
   6658..6707    +  CDS            SET1 (fragment): solubility-enhancement tag derived from T7 phage gene 10B
   6715..6762    +  terminator     T7 terminator: transcription terminator for bacteriophage T7 RNA polymerase
