[The description below was written by a language model from this plasmid's Addgene catalogue record and pLannotate feature annotations shown in this document.]
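Description:
pMSP1E3D1_mCherry is a bacterial expression plasmid built on the pET-28a(+) backbone for producing a red-fluorescent membrane scaffold protein in E. coli. It is selected with kanamycin through the aph(3')-Ia (KanR) gene and replicates from a ColE1/pMB1-type origin. The catalogue lists it as high copy, although the feature table also annotates the rop gene and the bom region typical of pBR322-derived pET vectors. An f1 origin is present as well. The sequenced record is 6,787 nt.

The expression cassette follows the standard pET arrangement: a T7 promoter followed directly by a lac operator, the T7 gene 10 ribosome binding site, the open reading frame, and a T7 terminator, with a plasmid-borne lacI gene supplying repressor. Transcription therefore depends on a host providing T7 RNA polymerase, such as the BL21(DE3) strain recommended by the depositor, and can be induced with IPTG. The insert, cloned between NcoI and HindIII, begins with an N-terminal His tag for affinity purification. This is followed by the MSP1E3D1 scaffold, which the annotation software detects as apolipoprotein A-I-related sequence (matched to a gorilla APOA1 entry), consistent with the apoA-I origin of membrane scaffold proteins. The catalogue species field says E. coli. mCherry is fused immediately downstream, at the scaffold's C-terminus.

A second His-tag fragment lies after mCherry, matching the vector's own C-terminal tag region, but the record does not say whether it is translated. The short tetracycline-resistance fragments and the SET1 hit appear to be backbone remnants rather than functional elements. The scaffold portion derives from an earlier MSP1E3D1 plasmid. The construct is intended for making intrinsically fluorescent belt proteins that assemble with lipids into nanodiscs.
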