Addgene plasmid #248929: pMSP1E3D1_mCherry
Purpose: Bacterial expression of fluorescent membrane scaffold protein MSP1E3D1 fused to mCherry for nanodisc formation
Depositing lab: Michael Marty. Depositing organization: University of Arizona. Publication: Design of Fluorescent Membrane Scaffold Proteins for Nanodiscs. Cleveland E, Wolf AR, Chen S, Mohona FA, Kailat I, Tran BH, Lavanya SB; Primanis-Erickson N, Lin Y-C, Marty MT. ACS Chem Biol. (2026). doi: https://doi.org/10.1021/acschembio.6c00340.
Backbone
  Vector backbone: pET-28a(+)
  Backbone manufacturer: GenScript
  Backbone size w/o insert (bp): 5369
  Vector type: Bacterial Expression
Growth in bacteria
  Bacterial resistance: Kanamycin, 50 μg/mL
  Growth temperature: 37°C
  Growth strain: DH5alpha
  Copy number: High Copy
Gene/Insert
  Gene/Insert name: MSP1E3D1_mCherry
  Species: E. coli
  Insert size (bp): 1548
  Promoter: T7 Promoter
  Tag / fusion protein: His (N terminal on insert)
  Cloning method: Restriction Enzyme; 5′ cloning site Nco1 (not destroyed); 3′ cloning site Hind III (not destroyed)
  Sequencing primers: 5′ TAATACGACTCACTATAGGG; 3′ GCTAGTTATTGCTCAGCGG
Resource information
  A portion of this plasmid was derived from a plasmid made by: Stephen Sligar (Addgene #20066), and the fluorescent protein sequence was derived from https://www.fpbase.org/protein/mcherry/ (DOI: 10.1038/nbt1037).
Terms and licenses: Academic/Nonprofit Terms; Industry Terms: Not Available to Industry
Depositor comments: Depositor recommends growing plasmid in the E. coli strain BL21 (DE3).
How to cite: pMSP1E3D1_mCherry was a gift from Michael Marty (Addgene plasmid # 248929 ; http://n2t.net/addgene:248929 ; RRID:Addgene_248929)
