>Addgene plasmid #248929 | pMSP1E3D1_mCherry | depositor partial sequence | sequence record 491078 | MSPE3D1 gene
ATGGGTCATCATCATCATCATCATCACGATTATGATATTCCTACTACTGAGAATTTGTATTTTCAGGGTT
CTACCTTCAGTAAACTTCGCGAACAACTGGGCCCCGTGACGCAGGAATTCTGGGACAACCTGGAAAAAGA
AACCGAGGGACTGCGTCAGGAAATGTCCAAAGATTTAGAAGAGGTGAAGGCCAAGGTTCAGCCATATCTC
GATGACTTTCAGAAAAAATGGCAGGAAGAGATGGAATTATATCGTCAAAAGGTGGAACCGCTGCGTGCGG
AACTGCAAGAGGGGGCACGCCAAAAACTCCATGAGCTCCAAGAGAAGCTCAGCCCATTAGGCGAAGAAAT
GCGCGATCGCGCCCGTGCACATGTTGATGCACTCCGGACTCATTTGGCGCCATATCTCGATGACTTTCAG
AAAAAATGGCAGGAAGAGATGGAATTATATCGTCAAAAGGTGGAACCGCTGCGTGCGGAACTGCAAGAGG
GGGCACGCCAAAAACTCCATGAGCTCCAAGAGAAGCTCAGCCCATTAGGCGAAGAAATGCGCGATCGCGC
CCGTGCACATGTTGATGCACTCCGGACTCATTTGGCGCCGTATTCGGATGAACTTCGCCAGCGTTTGGCC
GCACGTCTCGAGGCGCTGAAAGAAAACGGGGGTGCCCGCTTGGCTGAGTACCACGCGAAAGCGACAGAAC
ACCTGAGCACCTTGAGCGAAAAAGCGAAACCGGCGCTGGAAGATCTACGCCAGGGCTTATTGCCTGTTCT
TGAGAGCTTTAAAGTCAGTTTTCTGTCAGCTCTGGAAGAATATACTAAAAAGCTGAATACCCAG
