>Addgene plasmid #248929 | pMSP1E3D1_mCherry | depositor partial sequence | sequence record 491079 | mCherry gene
TCTAAAGGTGAGGAAGACAACATGGCGATTATTAAAGAGTTCATGCGTTTTAAGGTTCACATGGAAGGTT
CCGTGAACGGCCACGAGTTTGAAATCGAAGGCGAGGGCGAGGGTCGCCCTTACGAGGGAACCCAAACTGC
CAAATTGAAGGTGACCAAGGGTGGTCCGCTGCCGTTTGCCTGGGATATCCTGTCCCCGCAGTTCATGTAT
GGTAGCAAAGCGTATGTTAAACACCCGGCAGATATCCCGGATTACCTGAAGCTCTCTTTTCCGGAGGGCT
TTAAGTGGGAGCGTGTTATGAACTTCGAGGATGGTGGGGTGGTCACGGTTACGCAAGACAGCTCTCTGCA
GGACGGCGAGTTCATCTATAAAGTGAAGCTGCGTGGTACAAATTTCCCGTCCGACGGCCCAGTTATGCAG
AAAAAAACGATGGGTTGGGAAGCGAGCAGCGAAAGAATGTACCCGGAGGACGGTGCTCTGAAGGGCGAGA
TCAAGCAACGTCTGAAATTGAAAGATGGCGGTCATTATGATGCGGAAGTTAAAACCACCTACAAAGCGAA
GAAGCCGGTCCAGTTACCGGGTGCATATAACGTCAATATTAAGTTGGACATCACCAGCCATAATGAAGAC
TACACCATTGTGGAACAGTACGAGCGCGCGGAAGGCCGTCATAGCACCGGTGGCATGGATGAACTGTACA
AG
